Addgene plasmid #216818: pDM098
Purpose: Aspergillus nidulans codon-adjusted mStayGold fluorescent protein, includes linker for C-terminal tagging.
Depositing lab: Ken Sawin. Depositing organization: University of Edinburgh. Publication: Improved gene editing and fluorescent-protein tagging in Aspergillus nidulans using a Golden Gate-based CRISPR-Cas9 plasmid system. Modaffari D, Finlayson A, Miao Y, Wallace EWJ, Sawin KE. Wellcome Open Res. 2024 Oct 17;9:602. doi: 10.12688/wellcomeopenres.23086.1. eCollection 2024. PubMed 39640368.
Backbone
  Vector backbone: pUC19
  Vector type: Bacterial Expression
Growth in bacteria
  Bacterial resistance: Ampicillin, 100 μg/mL
  Growth temperature: 37°C
  Growth strain: DH5alpha
  Copy number: High Copy
Gene/Insert
  Gene/Insert name: mStayGold
  Species: Synthetic
  Mutation: Aspergillus nidulans codon-adjusted
  Tag / fusion protein: FLAG-(SGGS)x2-XTEN16-(GGGGS)x3 (N terminal on insert)
  Cloning method: Gibson Cloning
  Sequencing primers: 5′ M13 Forward; 3′ M13 Reverse
Resource information
  A portion of this plasmid was derived from a plasmid made by: Synthethic gene fragment from IDT
Terms and licenses: Academic/Nonprofit Terms; Industry Terms: Not Available to Industry
How to cite: pDM098 was a gift from Ken Sawin (Addgene plasmid # 216818 ; http://n2t.net/addgene:216818 ; RRID:Addgene_216818)
