[The description below was written by a language model from this plasmid's Addgene catalogue record and pLannotate feature annotations shown in this document.]
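Description:
pDM098 is a small (about 3.5 kb) pUC19-based plasmid that serves as a template or donor source for a fluorescent-protein tagging module rather than as an expression vector in its own right, although the repository lists it under bacterial expression. It is propagated in E. coli at high copy through the ColE1/pUC-type origin and selected with ampicillin via the β-lactamase gene and its native promoter. The remaining annotated backbone elements are typical pUC19 remnants: the lac promoter, operator and CAP binding site, fragments of lacZα and the multiple cloning site flanking the insertion point, and short matches to lacI, rop and the bom region.

The insert, assembled by Gibson cloning from a synthetic gene fragment, is the monomeric green fluorescent protein mStayGold with codon usage adjusted for Aspergillus nidulans. It is preceded by a composite linker consisting of a FLAG epitope, two SGGS repeats, an XTEN16 segment and three GGGGS repeats. Because this linker lies upstream of the fluorescent protein, the cassette is designed for C-terminal tagging: when fused in frame to the end of a gene of interest, the long flexible spacer separates the target protein from mStayGold, and FLAG provides an epitope for antibody detection. The feature table detects only a short FLAG match at the start of the insert. The linker and mStayGold coding region themselves are not annotated, but would fall in the unannotated stretch between that match and the MCS fragment. No fungal promoter, terminator or selection marker is recorded. This is consistent with use as a tag source for CRISPR-Cas9-assisted endogenous tagging in A. nidulans, as the associated publication title suggests.
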