Features (pLannotate 1.2.2; 12 found; start..end, strand, type, name):
    137..236     +  misc_feature   bom (fragment): basis of mobility region from pBR322
    242..399     -  CDS            lacZα (fragment): LacZα fragment of β-galactosidase; lacZ fragment
    420..442     +  CDS            5xFLAG (fragment): five tandem FLAG® epitope tags
   1241..1274    +  misc_feature   MCS (fragment): pUC18/19 multiple cloning site
   1311..1327    -  protein_bind   lac operator: The lac repressor binds to the lac operator to inhibit transcription in E. coli. This inhibition can be relieved by adding lactose or isopropyl-β-D-thiogalactopyranoside (IPTG). lac repressor encoded by lacI
   1335..1365    -  promoter       lac promoter: promoter for the E. coli lac operon
   1380..1401    -  protein_bind   CAP binding site: CAP binding activates transcription in the presence of cAMP. E. coli catabolite activator protein
   1414..1506    -  CDS            lacI (fragment): lac repressor; lacI; The lac repressor binds to the lac operator to inhibit transcription in E. coli. This inhibition can be relieved by adding lactose or isopropyl-β-D-thiogalactopyranoside (IPTG).
   1689..2277    -  rep_origin     ori: high-copy-number ColE1/pMB1/pBR322/pUC origin of replication
   2448..3308    -  CDS            AmpR: β-lactamase; bla; confers resistance to ampicillin, carbenicillin, and related antibiotics
   3309..3413    -  promoter       AmpR promoter: bla
   3508..35      +  CDS            rop (fragment) (across the origin): Rop protein, which maintains plasmids at low copy number; rop
>Addgene plasmid #216818 | pDM098 | addgene full sequence | sequence record 429609 | Addgene NGS Result
TCGCGCGTTTCGGTGATGACGGTGAAAACCTCTGACACATGCAGCTCCCGGAGACGGTCACAGCTTGTCT
GTAAGCGGATGCCGGGAGCAGACAAGCCCGTCAGGGCGCGTCAGCGGGTGTTGGCGGGTGTCGGGGCTGG
CTTAACTATGCGGCATCAGAGCAGATTGTACTGAGAGTGCACCATATGCGGTGTGAAATACCGCACAGAT
GCGTAAGGAGAAAATACCGCATCAGGCGCCATTCGCCATTCAGGCTGCGCAACTGTTGGGAAGGGCGATC
GGTGCGGGCCTCTTCGCTATTACGCCAGCTGGCGAAAGGGGGATGTGCTGCAAGGCGATTAAGTTGGGTA
ACGCCAGGGTTTTCCCAGTCACGACGTTGTAAAACGACGGCCAGTGAATTCGAGCTCGGTACCCGGGGAG
ACTACAAGGACGACGACGACAAATCCGGTGGTTCTAGCGGTGGTTCTTCAGGTTCCGAGACTCCTGGTAC
CTCCGAATCTGCCACCCCTGAATCAGGCGGAGGTGGATCAGGTGGTGGAGGATCTGGAGGTGGTGGTTCT
ATGGTCAGCACCGGTGAGGAGCTCTTCACCGGTGTCGTCCCTTTCAAGTTCCAGCTCAAGGGTACCATCA
ACGGTAAGTCCTTCACCGTCGAGGGTGAGGGTGAAGGTAACTCCCATGAAGGTTCCCACAAGGGTAAGTA
CGTCTGTACCTCTGGTAAACTCCCTATGTCCTGGGCCGCTCTCGGTACCTCCTTTGGCTATGGTATGAAG
TACTACACCAAGTACCCCTCCGGTCTGAAGAACTGGTTCCACGAGGTCATGCCTGAAGGTTTCACCTACG
ACCGCCACATCCAGTACAAGGGTGACGGTTCCATCCACGCCAAGCACCAGCACTTCATGAAGAACGGTAC
CTACCACAACATCGTCGAGTTCACCGGTCAGGACTTCAAGGAGAACTCCCCCGTTCTCACCGGTGATATG
GACGTTTCCCTCCCCAACGAAGTCCAGCACATCCCCATCGACGATGGTGTTGAGTGCACCGTCACCCTCC
AGTATCCCCTCCTCTCCGATGAGTCTAAGTGCGTCGAGGCCTACCAGAACACCATCATCAAGCCCCTCCA
CAACCAACCTGCCCCTGATGTCCCCTTCCATTGGATCCGCAAGCAGTACACCCAGTCCAAGGACGATACC
GAAGAGCGCGACCACATCATCCAGTCCGAGACTCTCGAAGCTCACCTTTAATCCTCTAGAGTCGACCTGC
AGGCATGCAAGCTTGGCGTAATCATGGTCATAGCTGTTTCCTGTGTGAAATTGTTATCCGCTCACAATTC
CACACAACATACGAGCCGGAAGCATAAAGTGTAAAGCCTGGGGTGCCTAATGAGTGAGCTAACTCACATT
AATTGCGTTGCGCTCACTGCCCGCTTTCCAGTCGGGAAACCTGTCGTGCCAGCTGCATTAATGAATCGGC
CAACGCGCGGGGAGAGGCGGTTTGCGTATTGGGCGCTCTTCCGCTTCCTCGCTCACTGACTCGCTGCGCT
CGGTCGTTCGGCTGCGGCGAGCGGTATCAGCTCACTCAAAGGCGGTAATACGGTTATCCACAGAATCAGG
GGATAACGCAGGAAAGAACATGTGAGCAAAAGGCCAGCAAAAGGCCAGGAACCGTAAAAAGGCCGCGTTG
CTGGCGTTTTTCCATAGGCTCCGCCCCCCTGACGAGCATCACAAAAATCGACGCTCAAGTCAGAGGTGGC
GAAACCCGACAGGACTATAAAGATACCAGGCGTTTCCCCCTGGAAGCTCCCTCGTGCGCTCTCCTGTTCC
GACCCTGCCGCTTACCGGATACCTGTCCGCCTTTCTCCCTTCGGGAAGCGTGGCGCTTTCTCATAGCTCA
CGCTGTAGGTATCTCAGTTCGGTGTAGGTCGTTCGCTCCAAGCTGGGCTGTGTGCACGAACCCCCCGTTC
AGCCCGACCGCTGCGCCTTATCCGGTAACTATCGTCTTGAGTCCAACCCGGTAAGACACGACTTATCGCC
ACTGGCAGCAGCCACTGGTAACAGGATTAGCAGAGCGAGGTATGTAGGCGGTGCTACAGAGTTCTTGAAG
TGGTGGCCTAACTACGGCTACACTAGAAGAACAGTATTTGGTATCTGCGCTCTGCTGAAGCCAGTTACCT
TCGGAAAAAGAGTTGGTAGCTCTTGATCCGGCAAACAAACCACCGCTGGTAGCGGTGGTTTTTTTGTTTG
CAAGCAGCAGATTACGCGCAGAAAAAAAGGATCTCAAGAAGATCCTTTGATCTTTTCTACGGGGTCTGAC
GCTCAGTGGAACGAAAACTCACGTTAAGGGATTTTGGTCATGAGATTATCAAAAAGGATCTTCACCTAGA
TCCTTTTAAATTAAAAATGAAGTTTTAAATCAATCTAAAGTATATATGAGTAAACTTGGTCTGACAGTTA
CCAATGCTTAATCAGTGAGGCACCTATCTCAGCGATCTGTCTATTTCGTTCATCCATAGTTGCCTGACTC
CCCGTCGTGTAGATAACTACGATACGGGAGGGCTTACCATCTGGCCCCAGTGCTGCAATGATACCGCGAG
ACCCACGCTCACCGGCTCCAGATTTATCAGCAATAAACCAGCCAGCCGGAAGGGCCGAGCGCAGAAGTGG
TCCTGCAACTTTATCCGCCTCCATCCAGTCTATTAATTGTTGCCGGGAAGCTAGAGTAAGTAGTTCGCCA
GTTAATAGTTTGCGCAACGTTGTTGCCATTGCTACAGGCATCGTGGTGTCACGCTCGTCGTTTGGTATGG
CTTCATTCAGCTCCGGTTCCCAACGATCAAGGCGAGTTACATGATCCCCCATGTTGTGCAAAAAAGCGGT
TAGCTCCTTCGGTCCTCCGATCGTTGTCAGAAGTAAGTTGGCCGCAGTGTTATCACTCATGGTTATGGCA
GCACTGCATAATTCTCTTACTGTCATGCCATCCGTAAGATGCTTTTCTGTGACTGGTGAGTACTCAACCA
AGTCATTCTGAGAATAGTGTATGCGGCGACCGAGTTGCTCTTGCCCGGCGTCAATACGGGATAATACCGC
GCCACATAGCAGAACTTTAAAAGTGCTCATCATTGGAAAACGTTCTTCGGGGCGAAAACTCTCAAGGATC
TTACCGCTGTTGAGATCCAGTTCGATGTAACCCACTCGTGCACCCAACTGATCTTCAGCATCTTTTACTT
TCACCAGCGTTTCTGGGTGAGCAAAAACAGGAAGGCAAAATGCCGCAAAAAAGGGAATAAGGGCGACACG
GAAATGTTGAATACTCATACTCTTCCTTTTTCAATATTATTGAAGCATTTATCAGGGTTATTGTCTCATG
AGCGGATACATATTTGAATGTATTTAGAAAAATAAACAAATAGGGGTTCCGCGCACATTTCCCCGAAAAG
TGCCACCTGACGTCTAAGAAACCATTATTATCATGACATTAACCTATAAAAATAGGCGTATCACGAGGCC
CTTTCGTC
